Addgene plasmid #139770: pAC8_MF-P10-mCherry-pH-3C-TwinStrep (VE5621)
Purpose: Transfer vector for multigene expression to generate recombinant baculoviruses by homologous recombination. Contains a p10/pH dual expression cassette with a C-ter TwinStrep tag under the PH promoter.
Depositing lab: Arnaud Poterszman. Depositing organization: Institut de Genetique et de Biologie Moleculaire et Cellulaire (IGBMC). Publication: HR-Bac, a toolbox based on homologous recombination for expression, screening and production of multiprotein complexes using the baculovirus expression system. Kolesnikova O, Zachayus A, Pichard S, Osz J, Rochel N, Rossolillo P, Kolb-Cheynel I, Troffer-Charlier N, Compe E, Bensaude O, Berger I, Poterszman A. Sci Rep. 2022 Feb 7;12(1):2030. doi: 10.1038/s41598-021-04715-5. PubMed 35132103.
Backbone
  Vector backbone: pBAcPAK8
  Backbone manufacturer: Clontech
  Total vector size (bp): 7691
  Modifications to backbone: The pAC8_MF-P10-mCherry-pH-3C-TwinStrep (VE5621) is a derivative of pBAcPAK8 (Clontech) for generation of recombinant baculoviruses by homologous recombination. It contains the Multibac dual expression cassette composed of two divergent baculovirus late promoters (PH and p10), each followed by a multiple cloning site (MSC1 and MSC2) and a transcription termination signal (SV40 pA and HSV-TK pA). It also possess a multiplication module (NruI, SpeI, BstZ17I restriction sites) for the insertion of additional expression cassettes and a loxP site for Cre-mediated fusion with a donor plasmid containing additional cassettes. This vector bears a 3C-TwinStrep sequence allowing the expression of a C-terminally-tagged protein under the control of the PH promoter. The mCherry reporter protein expressed under the control of the p10 promoter allows to monitor infection.
Growth in bacteria
  Bacterial resistance: Ampicillin, 100 μg/mL
  Growth temperature: 37°C
  Growth strain: DH5alpha
  Copy number: High Copy
Gene/Insert
  Gene/Insert name: C-terminal TwinStrep tag
  Insert size (bp): 7691
  Promoter: PH
  Tag / fusion protein: 3C - TwinStrep tag (C terminal on insert)
  Cloning method: Restriction Enzyme; 5′ cloning site BamHI (unknown if destroyed); 3′ cloning site XbaI (unknown if destroyed)
  Sequencing primers: 5′ ACCATCTCGCAAATAAATAA; 3′ TGGTATGGCTGATTATGATC
Terms and licenses: Academic/Nonprofit Terms; Industry Terms: Not Available to Industry
How to cite: pAC8_MF-P10-mCherry-pH-3C-TwinStrep (VE5621) was a gift from Arnaud Poterszman (Addgene plasmid # 139770 ; http://n2t.net/addgene:139770 ; RRID:Addgene_139770)
