[The description below was written by a language model from this plasmid's Addgene catalogue record and pLannotate feature annotations shown in this document.]
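Description:
pAC8_MF-P10-mCherry-pH-3C-TwinStrep (VE5621) is a baculovirus transfer vector derived from pBacPAK8, designed to generate recombinant baculoviruses by homologous recombination for multigene protein expression in insect cells. It is propagated in E. coli as a high-copy plasmid through a ColE1/pUC-type origin with ampicillin selection (AmpR), and it also carries an M13 phage origin. The expression region is flanked by baculoviral sequences, lef2/ORF603 on one side and part of ORF1629 on the other. These serve as the homology arms through which the cassette is transferred into the viral genome.

The payload is the MultiBac-style dual cassette, built from two divergent late baculovirus promoters. The p10 promoter drives mCherry, terminated by the HSV TK polyadenylation signal, giving a red fluorescent readout for monitoring infection. The polyhedrin (PH) promoter is followed by a multiple cloning site and the SV40 poly(A) signal. A gene of interest inserted here, with BamHI and XbaI recorded as the cloning sites, is expressed with a C-terminal TwinStrep affinity tag preceded by a 3C protease cleavage site, so the tag can be removed after purification. The 3C-TwinStrep segment is not annotated in the feature table, which does identify both promoters, both terminators and mCherry.

Further cassettes can be added through a multiplication module (NruI, SpeI, BstZ17I sites) or by Cre-mediated fusion with a donor plasmid at the loxP site, supporting assembly of multiprotein complexes. The catalogue lists a total size of 7,691 bp, whereas the annotated sequence record is 7,351 nt; the record does not explain this difference.
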