Features (pLannotate 1.2.2; 20 found; start..end, strand, type, name):
     14..123     -  promoter       p10 promoter: baculovirus promoter for expression in insect cells
    168..259     +  promoter       polyhedrin promoter: polh from Autographa californica; promoter for the baculovirus polyhedrin gene
    524..607     +  CDS            large T antigen (fragment): large T antigen from SV40 (simian virus 40)
    630..764     +  polyA_signal   SV40 poly(A) signal: SV40 polyadenylation signal
    793..842     +  CDS            SET1 (fragment): solubility-enhancement tag derived from T7 phage gene 10B
    883..2240    +  misc_recomb    baculovirus recombination region (ORF1629): contains part of ORF1629
   2238..2315    -  CDS            P61 (fragment): P78_NPVAC - Experimental evidence at protein level: Swiss-Prot protein existence level 1. Plays a role in the transport of the nucleocapsids from the cytoplasm toward the host nucleus together with the host actin- polymerizing Arp2/3 complex. From Autographa californica nuclear polyhedrosis virus (AcMNPV).
   2317..2368    -  misc_feature   bom (fragment): basis of mobility region from pBR322
   2387..2767    +  rep_origin     M13 ori (sequence partly withheld): M13 bacteriophage origin of replication; arrow indicates direction of (+) strand synthesis
   2843..2892    -  misc_feature   bom (fragment): basis of mobility region from pBR322
   2994..3029    -  CDS            rop (fragment): Rop protein, which maintains plasmids at low copy number; rop
   3124..3228    +  promoter       AmpR promoter: bla
   3229..4089    +  CDS            AmpR: β-lactamase; bla; confers resistance to ampicillin, carbenicillin, and related antibiotics
   4260..4848    +  rep_origin     ori: high-copy-number ColE1/pMB1/pBR322/pUC origin of replication
   5031..5084    +  CDS            lacI (fragment): lac repressor; lacI; The lac repressor binds to the lac operator to inhibit transcription in E. coli. This inhibition can be relieved by adding lactose or isopropyl-β-D-thiogalactopyranoside (IPTG).
   5411..5535    +  CDS            lef2: baculovirus late expression factor 2
   5573..6178    +  CDS            ORF603: baculovirus ORF603 protein
   6245..6278    +  protein_bind   loxP: Cre-mediated recombination occurs in the 8-bp core sequence (GCATACAT). Cre recombinase
   6468..6516    -  polyA_signal   HSV TK poly(A) signal: herpes simplex virus thymidine kinase polyadenylation signal (Cole and Stacy, 1985)
   6614..7321    -  CDS            mCherry: mCherry is a basic (constitutively fluorescent) red fluorescent protein published in 2004, derived from Discosoma sp.. It is reported to be a very rapidly-maturing monomer with low acid sensitivity.
>Addgene plasmid #139770 | pAC8_MF-P10-mCherry-pH-3C-TwinStrep (VE5621) | addgene full sequence | sequence record 324179 | Addgene NGS Result
GTCTTCGTCGAGTGATTGTAAATAAAATGTAATTTACAGTATAGTATTTTAATTAATATACAAATGATTT
GATAATAATTCTTATTTAACTATAATATATTGTGTTGGGTTGAATTAAAGGTCCGTATACTAGTATCGAT
TCGCGACCTACTCCGGAATATTAATAGATCATGGAGATAATTAAAATGATAACCATCTCGCAAATAAATA
AGTATTTTACTGTTTTCGTAACAGTTTTGTAATAAAAAAACCTATAAATATTCCGGATTATTCATACCGT
CCCACCATCGGGCGCGGATCCCGGTCCGAAGCGCGCGGAATTCAAAGGCCTACGTCGACGAGCTCACTAG
TCGCGGCCGCTTTCGAATCTAGACTGGAAGTTCTGTTTCAGGGTCCGTGGTCACATCCGCAGTTTGAAAA
AGGTGGTGGTAGCGGTGGTGGTTCAGGTGGTTCTGCTTGGAGCCACCCTCAGTTTGAGAAATAGAGCCTG
CAGTCTCGACAAGCTTGTCGAGAAGTACTAGAGGATCATAATCAGCCATACCACATTTGTAGAGGTTTTA
CTTGCTTTAAAAAACCTCCCACACCTCCCCCTGAACCTGAAACATAAAATGAATGCAATTGTTGTTGTTA
ACTTGTTTATTGCAGCTTATAATGGTTACAAATAAAGCAATAGCATCACAAATTTCACAAATAAAGCATT
TTTTTCACTGCATTCTAGTTGTGGTTTGTCCAAACTCATCAATGTATCTTATCATGTCTGGATCTGATCA
CTGCTTGAGCCTAGAAGATCCGGCTGCTAACAAAGCCCGAAAGGAAGCTGAGTTGGCTGCTGCCACCGCT
GAGCAATAACTATCATAACCCCTAGGCGATTAATTGATCCGGGTTATTAGTACATTTATTAAGCGCTAGA
TTCTGTGCGTTGTTGATTTACAGACAATTGTTGTACGTATTTTAATAATTCATTAAATTTATAATCTTTA
GGGTGGTATGTTAGAGCGAAAATCAAATGATTTTCAGCGTCTTTATATCTGAATTTAAATATTAAATCCT
CAATAGATTTGTAAAATAGGTTTCGATTAGTTTCAAACAAGGGTTGTTTTTCCGAACCGATGGCTGGACT
ATCTAATGGATTTTCGCTCAACGCCACAAAACTTGCCAAATCTTGTAGCAGCAATCTAGCTTTGTCGATA
TTCGTTTGTGTTTTGTTTTGTAATAAAGGTTCGACGTCGTTCAAAATATTATGCGCTTTTGTATTTCTTT
CATCACTGTCGTTAGTGTACAATTGACTCGACGTAAACACGTTAAATAAAGCTTGGACATATTTAACATC
GGGCGTGTTAGCTTTATTAGGCCGATTATCGTCGTCGTCCCAACCCTCGTCGTTAGAAGTTGCTTCCGAA
GACGATTTTGCCATAGCCACACGACGCCTATTAATTGTGTCGGCTAACACGTCCGCGATCAAATTTGTAG
TTGAGCTTTTTGGAATTATTTCTGATTGCGGGCGTTTTTGGGCGGGTTTCAATCTAACTGTGCCCGATTT
TAATTCAGACAACACGTTAGAAAGCGATGGTGCAGGCGGTGGTAACATTTCAGACGGCAAATCTACTAAT
GGCGGCGGTGGTGGAGCTGATGATAAATCTACCATCGGTGGAGGCGCAGGCGGGGCTGGCGGCGGAGGCG
GAGGCGGAGGTGGTGGCGGTGATGCAGACGGCGGTTTAGGCTCAAATGTCTCTTTAGGCAACACAGTCGG
CACCTCAACTATTGTACTGGTTTCGGGCGCCGTTTTTGGTTTGACCGGTCTGAGACGAGTGCGATTTTTT
TCGTTTCTAATAGCTTCCAACAATTGTTGTCTGTCGTCTAAAGGTGCAGCGGGTTGAGGTTCCGTCGGCA
TTGGTGGAGCGGGCGGCAATTCAGACATCGATGGTGGTGGTGGTGGTGGAGGCGCTGGAATGTTAGGCAC
GGGAGAAGGTGGTGGCGGCGGTGCCGCCGGTATAATTTGTTCTGGTTTAGTTTGTTCGCGCACGATTGTG
GGCACCGGCGCAGGCGCCGCTGGCTGCACAACGGAAGGTCGTCTGCTTCGAGGCAGCGCTTGGGGTGGTG
GCAATTCAATATTATAATTGGAATACAAATCGTAAAAATCTGCTATAAGCATTGTAATTTCGCTATCGTT
TACCGTGCCGATATTTAACAACCGCTCAATGTAAGCAATTGTATTGTAAAGAGATTGTCTCAAGCTCGGA
TCGATCCCGCACGCCGATAACAAGCCTTTTCATTTTTACTACAGCATTGTAGTGGCGAGACACTTCGCTG
TCGTCGCCTGATGCGGTATTTTCTCCTTACGCATCTGTGCGGTATTTCACACCGCATA
[142 nt withheld, positions 2369-2510]
C
[141 nt withheld, positions 2512-2652]
CCTTTGACGTTGGAGTCCACGTTCTTT
[37 nt withheld, positions 2680-2716]
ACCCTATCTCGGGCTATTCTTTTGATTTATAAGGGATTTTGCCGATTTCGGCCTATTGGTTAAAAAATGA
GCTGATTTAACAAAAATTTAACGCGAATTTTAACAAAATATTAACGTTTACAATTTTATGGTGCACTCTC
AGTACAATCTGCTCTGATGCCGCATAGTTAAGCCAGCCCCGACACCCGCCAACACCCGCTGACGCGCCCT
GACGGGCTTGTCTGCTCCCGGCATCCGCTTACAGACAAGCTGTGACCGTCTCCGGGAGCTGCATGTGTCA
GAGGTTTTCACCGTCATCACCGAAACGCGCGAGACGAAAGGGCCTCGTGATACGCCTATTTTTATAGGTT
AATGTCATGATAATAATGGTTTCTTAGACGTCAGGTGGCACTTTTCGGGGAAATGTGCGCGGAACCCCTA
TTTGTTTATTTTTCTAAATACATTCAAATATGTATCCGCTCATGAGACAATAACCCTGATAAATGCTTCA
ATAATATTGAAAAAGGAAGAGTATGAGTATTCAACATTTCCGTGTCGCCCTTATTCCCTTTTTTGCGGCA
TTTTGCCTTCCTGTTTTTGCTCACCCAGAAACGCTGGTGAAAGTAAAAGATGCTGAAGATCAGTTGGGTG
CACGAGTGGGTTACATCGAACTGGATCTCAACAGCGGTAAGATCCTTGAGAGTTTTCGCCCCGAAGAACG
TTTTCCAATGATGAGCACTTTTAAAGTTCTGCTATGTGGCGCGGTATTATCCCGTATTGACGCCGGGCAA
GAGCAACTCGGTCGCCGCATACACTATTCTCAGAATGACTTGGTTGAGTACTCACCAGTCACAGAAAAGC
ATCTTACGGATGGCATGACAGTAAGAGAATTATGCAGTGCTGCCATAACCATGAGTGATAACACTGCGGC
CAACTTACTTCTGACAACGATCGGAGGACCGAAGGAGCTAACCGCTTTTTTGCACAACATGGGGGATCAT
GTAACTCGCCTTGATCGTTGGGAACCGGAGCTGAATGAAGCCATACCAAACGACGAGCGTGACACCACGA
TGCCTGTAGCAATGGCAACAACGTTGCGCAAACTATTAACTGGCGAACTACTTACTCTAGCTTCCCGGCA
ACAATTAATAGACTGGATGGAGGCGGATAAAGTTGCAGGACCACTTCTGCGCTCGGCCCTTCCGGCTGGC
TGGTTTATTGCTGATAAATCTGGAGCCGGTGAGCGTGGGTCTCGCGGTATCATTGCAGCACTGGGGCCAG
ATGGTAAGCCCTCCCGTATCGTAGTTATCTACACGACGGGGAGTCAGGCAACTATGGATGAACGAAATAG
ACAGATCGCTGAGATAGGTGCCTCACTGATTAAGCATTGGTAACTGTCAGACCAAGTTTACTCATATATA
CTTTAGATTGATTTAAAACTTCATTTTTAATTTAAAAGGATCTAGGTGAAGATCCTTTTTGATAATCTCA
TGACCAAAATCCCTTAACGTGAGTTTTCGTTCCACTGAGCGTCAGACCCCGTAGAAAAGATCAAAGGATC
TTCTTGAGATCCTTTTTTTCTGCGCGTAATCTGCTGCTTGCAAACAAAAAAACCACCGCTACCAGCGGTG
GTTTGTTTGCCGGATCAAGAGCTACCAACTCTTTTTCCGAAGGTAACTGGCTTCAGCAGAGCGCAGATAC
CAAATACTGTTCTTCTAGTGTAGCCGTAGTTAGGCCACCACTTCAAGAACTCTGTAGCACCGCCTACATA
CCTCGCTCTGCTAATCCTGTTACCAGTGGCTGCTGCCAGTGGCGATAAGTCGTGTCTTACCGGGTTGGAC
TCAAGACGATAGTTACCGGATAAGGCGCAGCGGTCGGGCTGAACGGGGGGTTCGTGCACACAGCCCAGCT
TGGAGCGAACGACCTACACCGAACTGAGATACCTACAGCGTGAGCTATGAGAAAGCGCCACGCTTCCCGA
AGGGAGAAAGGCGGACAGGTATCCGGTAAGCGGCAGGGTCGGAACAGGAGAGCGCACGAGGGAGCTTCCA
GGGGGAAACGCCTGGTATCTTTATAGTCCTGTCGGGTTTCGCCACCTCTGACTTGAGCGTCGATTTTTGT
GATGCTCGTCAGGGGGGCGGAGCCTATGGAAAAACGCCAGCAACGCGGCCTTTTTACGGTTCCTGGCCTT
TTGCTGGCCTTTTGCTCACATGTTCTTTCCTGCGTTATCCCCTGATTCTGTGGATAACCGTATTACCGCC
TTTGAGTGAGCTGATACCGCTCGCCGCAGCCGAACGACCGAGCGCAGCGAGTCAGTGAGCGAGGAAGCGG
AAGAGCGCCCAATACGCAAACCGCCTCTCCCCGCGCGTTGGCCGATTCATTAATGCAGAACGGCTCCGCC
CACTATTAATGAAATTAAAAATTCCAATTTTAAAAAACGCAGCAAGAGAAACATTTGTATGAAAGAATGC
GTAGAAGGAAAGAAAAATGTCGTCGACATGCTGAACAACAAGATTAATATGCCTCCGTGTATAAAAAAAA
TATTGAACGATTTGAAAGAAAACAATGTACCGCGCGGCGGTATGTACAGGAAGAGGTTTATACTAAACTG
TTACATTGCAAACGTGGTTTCGTGTGCCAAGTGTGAAAACCGATGTTTAATCAAGGCTCTGACGCATTTC
TACAACCACGACTCCAAGTGTGTGGGTGAAGTCATGCATCTTTTAATCAAATCCCAAGATGTGTATAAAC
CACCAAACTGCCAAAAAATGAAAACTGTCGACAAGCTCTGTCCGTTTGCTGGCAACTGCAAGGGTCTCAA
TCCTATTTGTAATTATTGAATAATAAAACAATTATAAATGTCAAATTTGTTTTTTATTAACGATACAAAC
CAAACGCAACAAGAACATTTGTAGTATTATCTATAATTGAAAACGCGTAGTTATAATCGCTGAGGTAATA
TTTAAAATCATTTTCAAATGATTCACAGTTAATTTGCGACAATATAATTTTATTTTCACATAAACTAGAC
GCCTTGTCGTCTTCTTCTTCGTATTCCTTCTCTTTTTCATTTTTCTCCTCATAAAAATTAACATAGTTAT
TATCGTATCCATATATGTATCTATCGTATAGAGTAAATTTTTTGTTGTCATAAATATATATGTCTTTTTT
AATGGGGTGTATAGTACCGCTGCGCATAGTTTTTCTGTAATTTACAACAGTGCTATTTTCTGGTAGTTCT
TCGGAGTGTGTTGCTTTAATTATTAAATTTATATAATCAATGAATTTGGGATCGTCGGTTTTGTACAATA
TGTTGCCGGCATAGTACGCAGCTTCTTCTAGTTCAATTACACCATTTTTTAGCAGCACCGGATTAACATA
ACTTTCCAAAATGTTGTACGAACCGTTAAACAAAAACAGTTCACCTCCCTTTTCTATACTATTGTCTGCG
AGCAGTTGTTTGTTGTTAAAAATAACAGCCATTGTAATGAGACGCACAAACTAATATCACAAACTGGAAA
TGTCTATCAATATATAGTTGCTGATATCATAACTTCGTATAGCATACATTATACGAAGTTATCTGGTTTA
AACGTACCCGTAGTGGCTATGGCAGGGCTTGCCGCCCCGACGTTGGCTGCGAGCCCTGGGCCTTCACCCG
AACTTGGGGGTTGGGGTGGGGAAAAGGAAGAAACGCGGGCGTATTGGTCCCAATGGGGTCTCGGTGGGGT
ATCGACAGAGTGCCAGCCCTGGGACCGAACCCCGCGTTTATGAACAAACGACCCAACACCCGTGCGTTTT
ATTCTGTCTTTTTATTGCCGTCATAGCGCGGGTTCCTTCCGGTATTGTCTCCTTCCGTGTTTCAGTTAGC
CTCCCCCATCTCCCGGTACCGCATGCTATGCATCAGCTGCTAGCTTACTTGTACAGCTCGTCCATGCCGC
CGGTGGAGTGGCGGCCCTCGGCGCGTTCGTACTGTTCCACGATGGTGTAGTCCTCGTTGTGGGAGGTGAT
GTCCAACTTGATGTTGACGTTGTAGGCGCCGGGCAGCTGCACGGGCTTCTTGGCCTTGTAGGTGGTCTTG
ACCTCAGCGTCGTAGTGGCCGCCGTCCTTCAGCTTCAGCCTCTGCTTGATCTCGCCCTTCAGGGCGCCGT
CCTCGGGGTACATCCGCTCGGAGGAGGCCTCCCAGCCCATGGTCTTCTTCTGCATTACGGGGCCGTCGGA
GGGGAAGTTGGTGCCGCGCAGCTTCACCTTGTAGATGAACTCGCCGTCCTGCAGGGAGGAGTCCTGGGTC
ACGGTCACCACGCCGCCGTCCTCGAAGTTCATCACGCGCTCCCACTTGAAGCCCTCGGGGAAGGACAGCT
TCAAGTAGTCGGGGATGTCGGCGGGGTGCTTCACGTAGGCCTTGGAGCCGTACATGAACTGAGGGGACAG
GATGTCCCAGGCGAAGGGCAGGGGGCCACCCTTGGTCACCTTCAGCTTGGCGGTCTGGGTGCCCTCGTAG
GGGCGGCCCTCGCCCTCGCCCTCGATCTCGAACTCGTGGCCGTTCACGGAGCCCTCCATGTGCACCTTGA
AGCGCATGAACTCCTTGATGATGGCCATGTTATCCTCCTCGCCCTTGCTCACCATACCTCCTGGCTCGAG
ATCCCGGGTGATCAA
